Addgene plasmid #17623: EF.hICN1.CMV.GFP
Depositing lab: Linzhao Cheng. Depositing organization: Johns Hopkins University and School of Medicine. Publication: HES1 inhibits cycling of hematopoietic progenitor cells via DNA binding. Yu X, Alder JK, Chun JH, Friedman AD, Heimfeld S, Cheng L, Civin CI. Stem Cells. 2006 Apr . 24(4):876-88. 10.1634/stemcells.2005-0598 PubMed 16513761.
Backbone
  Vector backbone: EF.v-CMV.GFP
  Backbone manufacturer: Linzhao Cheng Lab
  Backbone size w/o insert (bp): 8200
  Vector type: Mammalian Expression, Lentiviral
  Selectable markers: GFP
Growth in bacteria
  Bacterial resistance: Ampicillin, 100 μg/mL
  Growth temperature: 37°C
  Growth strain: Stbl3
  Copy number: Unknown
Gene/Insert
  Gene/Insert name: ICN1 (alt name: intracellular domain of the Notch receptor)
  Species: H. sapiens (human)
  Insert size (bp): 2400
  Entrez Gene: NOTCH1 (a.k.a. AOS5, AOVD1, TAN1, hN1)
  Cloning method: Restriction Enzyme
  Sequencing primers: 5′ EF-1a Forward
Terms and licenses: Academic/Nonprofit Terms; Industry Terms: Not Available to Industry
Depositor comments: Addgene sequence shows that there is an A1902S mutation in Notch1 relative to NCBI sequences. This mutation is not known to affect function. The CMV promoter was inserted immediately upstream of GFP in the EF.GFP LV to make the intermediate LV, EF.V-CMV.GFP. hICN1 was cloned downstream of the EF-1a promoter. Recombinant LVs were produced by transient transfection of the transducing vector into 293T cells with two packaging vectors: pMD.G, a plasmid expressing the VSV-G envelope gene, and pCMVDeltaR8.91, a plasmid expressing the HIV-1 gag/pol, tat, and rev genes.
How to cite: EF.hICN1.CMV.GFP was a gift from Linzhao Cheng (Addgene plasmid # 17623 ; http://n2t.net/addgene:17623 ; RRID:Addgene_17623)
