[The description below was written by a language model from this plasmid's Addgene catalogue record and pLannotate feature annotations shown in this document.]
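Description:
EF.hICN1.CMV.GFP is an HIV-1-based, self-inactivating lentiviral transfer vector for mammalian expression, built on the EF.v-CMV.GFP dual-promoter backbone. It is propagated in E. coli through a high-copy ColE1/pUC-type origin with ampicillin selection (β-lactamase); an f1 origin, an SV40 origin and remnants of a pBluescript-type lac region are also annotated. The viral portion begins with an RSV promoter fused to a truncated 5' LTR, which drives genomic RNA synthesis in producer cells. It is followed by the Ψ packaging signal with a partial gag sequence and the Rev response element for nuclear export of the unspliced genome. At the other end is a ΔU3 3' LTR, which inactivates LTR promoter activity after integration, followed by an SV40 polyadenylation signal.

Between the LTRs sit two independent expression units. The human EF-1α promoter drives the roughly 2.4 kb insert encoding ICN1, the intracellular domain of human NOTCH1. This is the fragment normally released on ligand activation to form a transcriptional activator complex with RBPJ, so expressing it alone is generally expected to give ligand-independent Notch signalling. Downstream, a CMV enhancer/promoter drives EGFP, which is the only marker for transduced cells, as no mammalian drug resistance gene is present. The depositor notes an A1902S substitution relative to reference NOTCH1 sequences that is not known to affect function. Virus was made by transient co-transfection of 293T cells with a VSV-G envelope plasmid and a packaging plasmid supplying HIV-1 gag/pol, tat and rev. The associated publication concerns HES1 and the cycling of hematopoietic progenitor cells, which suggests use in studying Notch pathway effects in such cells.
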