Features (pLannotate 1.2.2; 32 found; start..end, strand, type, name):
     80..99      -  misc_feature   MCS (fragment): pBluescript multiple cloning site
    107..173     +  CDS            small t antigen (fragment): SV40 (simian virus 40) small t antigen
    180..1358    +  promoter       EF-1α promoter: strong constitutive promoter for human elongation factor EF-1α
   1375..1393    +  promoter       T7 promoter: promoter for bacteriophage T7 RNA polymerase
   1437..3821    +  CDS            NOTCH1 (fragment): NOTC1_HUMAN - Also known as TAN1. Experimental evidence at protein level: Swiss-Prot protein existence level 1. Functions as a receptor for membrane-bound ligands Jagged-1 (JAG1), Jagged-2 (JAG2) and Delta-1 (DLL1) to regulate cell-fate determination. Upon ligand activation through the released notch intracellular domain (NICD) it forms a transcriptional activator complex with RBPJ/RBPSUH and activates genes of the enhancer of split locus. Affects the implementation of differentiation, proliferation and apoptotic programs. Involved in angiogenesis; negatively regulates endothelial cell prolife
   3870..3888    -  misc_feature   MCS (fragment): pBluescript multiple cloning site
   3942..4245    +  enhancer       CMV enhancer: human cytomegalovirus immediate early enhancer
   4246..4449    +  promoter       CMV promoter: human cytomegalovirus (CMV) immediate early promoter
   4472..4514    +  misc_feature   MCS (fragment): multiple cloning site
   4537..5256    +  CDS            EGFP: the original enhanced GFP (Yang et al., 1996) mammalian codon-optimized
   5294..5362    +  CDS            nef (fragment): NEF_HV1Z2 - Experimental evidence at protein level: Swiss-Prot protein existence level 1. Extracellular Nef protein targets CD4(+) T-lymphocytes for apoptosis by interacting with CXCR4 surface receptors. From Human immunodeficiency virus type 1 group M subtype D (isolate Z2/CDC-Z34) (HIV-1).
   5364..5597    +  LTR            3' LTR (ΔU3): self-inactivating 3' long terminal repeat (LTR) from HIV-1
   5669..5790    +  polyA_signal   SV40 poly(A) signal: SV40 polyadenylation signal
   5809..5944    +  rep_origin     SV40 ori: SV40 origin of replication
   5965..5983    -  promoter       T7 promoter: promoter for bacteriophage T7 RNA polymerase
   5991..6146    +  CDS            lacZα (fragment): LacZα fragment of β-galactosidase; lacZ fragment
   6151..6579    +  rep_origin     f1 ori (sequence partly withheld): f1 bacteriophage origin of replication; arrow indicates direction of (+) strand synthesis
   6632..6736    +  promoter       AmpR promoter: bla
   6737..7597    +  CDS            AmpR: β-lactamase; bla; confers resistance to ampicillin, carbenicillin, and related antibiotics
   7768..8356    +  rep_origin     ori: high-copy-number ColE1/pMB1/pBR322/pUC origin of replication
   8539..8631    +  CDS            lacI (fragment): lac repressor; lacI; The lac repressor binds to the lac operator to inhibit transcription in E. coli. This inhibition can be relieved by adding lactose or isopropyl-β-D-thiogalactopyranoside (IPTG).
   8644..8665    +  protein_bind   CAP binding site: CAP binding activates transcription in the presence of cAMP. E. coli catabolite activator protein
   8680..8710    +  promoter       lac promoter: promoter for the E. coli lac operon
   8718..8734    +  protein_bind   lac operator: The lac repressor binds to the lac operator to inhibit transcription in E. coli. This inhibition can be relieved by adding lactose or isopropyl-β-D-thiogalactopyranoside (IPTG). lac repressor encoded by lacI
   8779..8797    +  promoter       T3 promoter: promoter for bacteriophage T3 RNA polymerase
   8825..9051    +  promoter       RSV promoter: Rous sarcoma virus enhancer/promoter
   9060..9080    +  promoter       RSV promoter (fragment): Rous sarcoma virus enhancer/promoter
   9081..9261    +  LTR            5' LTR (truncated): truncated 5' long terminal repeat (LTR) from HIV-1
   9308..9433    +  misc_feature   HIV-1 Ψ: packaging signal of human immunodeficiency virus type 1
   9417..9780    +  CDS            HIV-1 gag (fragment): gag protein from human immunodeficiency virus 1; gag
   9926..10159   +  misc_feature   RRE: The Rev response element (RRE) of HIV-1 allows for Rev-dependent mRNA export from the nucleus to the cytoplasm.
  10536..79      +  CDS            Rev (fragment) (across the origin): human immunodeficiency virus 1 (HIV-1) Rev protein; rev; enhances nuclear export of unspliced and incompletely spliced viral mRNAs
>Addgene plasmid #17623 | EF.hICN1.CMV.GFP | addgene full sequence | sequence record 239321 | Addgene NGS Result
GACCCGACAGGCCCGAAGGAATAGAAGAAGAAGGTGGAGAGAGAGACAGAGACAGATCCATTCGATTAGT
GAACGGATCTCGACGGTATCGATAAGCTTTGCAAAGATGGATAAAGTTTTAAACAGAGAGGAATCTTTGC
AGCTAATGGACCTTCTAGGTCTTGAAAGGAGTGGGAATTGGCTCCGGTGCCCGTCAGTGGGCAGAGCGCA
CATCGCCCACAGTCCCCGAGAAGTTGGGGGGAGGGGTCGGCAATTGAACCGGTGCCTAGAGAAGGTGGCG
CGGGGTAAACTGGGAAAGTGATGTCGTGTACTGGCTCCGCCTTTTTCCCGAGGGTGGGGGAGAACCGTAT
ATAAGTGCAGTAGTCGCCGTGAACGTTCTTTTTCGCAACGGGTTTGCCGCCAGAACACAGGTAAGTGCCG
TGTGTGGTTCCCGCGGGCCTGGCCTCTTTACGGGTTATGGCCCTTGCGTGCCTTGAATTACTTCCACCTG
GCTGCAGTACGTGATTCTTGATCCCGAGCTTCGGGTTGGAAGTGGGTGGGAGAGTTCGAGGCCTTGCGCT
TAAGGAGCCCCTTCGCCTCGTGCTTGAGTTGAGGCCTGGCCTGGGCGCTGGGGCCGCCGCGTGCGAATCT
GGTGGCACCTTCGCGCCTGTCTCGCTGCTTTCGATAAGTCTCTAGCCATTTAAAATTTTTGATGACCTGC
TGCGACGCTTTTTTTCTGGCAAGATAGTCTTGTAAATGCGGGCCAAGATCTGCACACTGGTATTTCGGTT
TTTGGGGCCGCGGGCGGCGACGGGGCCCGTGCGTCCCAGCGCACATGTTCGGCGAGGCGGGGCCTGCGAG
CGCGGCCACCGAGAATCGGACGGGGGTAGTCTCAAGCTGGCCGGCCTGCTCTGGTGCCTGGCCTCGCGCC
GCCGTGTATCGCCCCGCCCTGGGCGGCAAGGCTGGCCCGGTCGGCACCAGTTGCGTGAGCGGAAAGATGG
CCGCTTCCCGGCCCTGCTGCAGGGAGCTCAAAATGGAGGACGCGGCGCTCGGGAGAGCGGGCGGGTGAGT
CACCCACACAAAGGAAAAGGGCCTTTCCGTCCTCAGCCGTCGCTTCATGTGACTCCACGGAGTACCGGGC
GCCGTCCAGGCACCTCGATTAGTTCTCGAGCTTTTGGAGTACGTCGTCTTTAGGTTGGGGGGAGGGGTTT
TATGCGATGGAGTTTCCCCACACTGAGTGGGTGGAGACTGAAGTTAGGCCAGCTTGGCACTTGATGTAAT
TCTCCTTGGAATTTGCCCTTTTTGAGTTTGGATCTTGGTTCATTCTCAAGCCTCAGACAGTGGTTCAAAG
TTTTTTTCTTCCATTTCAGGTGTCGTGAGGAATTAGCTTGGTACTAATACGACTCACTATAGGGAGACCC
AAGCTGGCTAGGTAAGCTTGATGATCCGGAGGCATGCGGCGGCAGCATGGCCAGCTCTGGTTCCCTGAGG
GCTTCAAAGTGTCTGAGGCCAGCAAGAAGAAGCGGCGGGAGCCCCTCGGCGAGGACTCCGTGGGCCTCAA
GCCCCTGAAGAACGCTTCAGACGGTGCCCTCATGGACGACAACCAGAATGAGTGGGGGGACGAGGACCTG
GAGACCAAGAAGTTCCGGTTCGAGGAGCCCGTGGTTCTGCCTGACCTGGACGACCAGACAGACCACCGGC
AGTGGACTCAGCAGCACCTGGATGCCGCTGACCTGCGCATGTCTGCCATGGCCCCCACACCGCCCCAGGG
TGAGGTTGACGCCGACTGCATGGACGTCAATGTCCGCGGGCCTGATGGCTTCACCCCGCTCATGATCGCC
TCCTGCAGCGGGGGCGGCCTGGAGACGGGCAACAGCGAGGAAGAGGAGGACGCGCCGGCCGTCATCTCCG
ACTTCATCTACCAGGGCGCCAGCCTGCACAACCAGACAGACCGCACGGGCGAGACCGCCTTGCACCTGGC
CGCCCGCTACTCACGCTCTGATTCCGCCAAGCGCCTGCTGGAGGCCAGCGCAGATGCCAACATCCAGGAC
AACATGGGCCGCACCCCGCTGCATGCGGCTGTGTCTGCCGACGCACAAGGTGTCTTCCAGATCCTGATCC
GGAACCGAGCCACAGACCTGGATGCCCGCATGCATGATGGCACGACGCCACTGATCCTGGCTGCCCGCCT
GGCCGTGGAGGGCATGCTGGAGGACCTCATCAACTCACACGCCGACGTCAACGCCGTAGATGACCTGGGC
AAGTCCGCCCTGCACTGGGCCGCCGCCGTGAACAATGTGGATGCCGCAGTTGTGCTCCTGAAGAACGGGG
CTAACAAAGATATGCAGAACAACAGGGAGGAGACACCCCTGTTTCTGGCCGCCCGGGAGGGCAGCTACGA
GACCGCCAAGGTGCTGCTGGACCACTTTGCCAACCGGGACATCACGGATCATATGGACCGCCTGCCGCGC
GACATCGCACAGGAGCGCATGCATCACGACATCGTGAGGCTGCTGGACGAGTACAACCTGGTGCGCAGCC
CGCAGCTGCACGGAGCCCCGCTGGGGGGCACGCCCACCCTGTCGCCCCCGCTCTGCTCGCCCAACGGCTA
CCTGGGCAGCCTCAAGCCCGGCGTGCAGGGCAAGAAGGTCCGCAAGCCCAGCAGCAAAGGCCTGGCCTGT
GGAAGCAAGGAGGCCAAGGACCTCAAGGCACGGAGGAAGAAGTCCCAGGATGGCAAGGGCTGCCTGCTGG
ACAGCTCCGGCATGCTCTCGCCCGTGGACTCCCTGGAGTCACCCCATGGCTACCTGTCAGACGTGGCCTC
GCCGCCACTGCTGCCCTCCCCGTTCCAGCAGTCTCCGTCCGTGCCCCTCAACCACCTGCCTGGGATGCCC
GACACCCACCTGGGCATCGGGCACCTGAACGTGGCGGCCAAGCCCGAGATGGCGGCGCTGGGTGGGGGCG
GCCGGCTGGCCTTTGAGACTGGCCCACCTCGTCTCTCCCACCTGCCTGTGGCCTCTGGCACCAGCACCGT
CCTGGGCTCCAGCAGCGGAGGGGCCCTGAATTTCACTGTGGGCGGGTCCACCAGTTTGAATGGTCAATGC
GAGTGGCTGTCCCGGCTGCAGAGCGGCATGGTGCCGAACCAATACAACCCTCTGCGGGGGAGTGTGGCAC
CAGGCCCCCTGAGCACACAGGCCCCCTCCCTGCAGCATGGCATGGTAGGCCCGCTGCACAGTAGCCTTGC
TGCCAGCGCCCTGTCCCAGATGATGAGCTACCAGGGCCTGCCCAGCACCCGGCTGGCCACCCAGCCTCAC
CTGGTGCAGACCCAGCAGGTGCAGCCACAAAACTTACAGATGCAGCAGCAGAACCTGCAGCCAGCAAACA
TCCAGCAGCAGCAAAGCCTGCAGCCGCCACCACCACCACCACAGCCGCACCTTGGCGTGAGCTCAGCAGC
CAGCGGCCACCTGGGCCGGAGCTTCCTGAGTGGAGAGCCGAGCCAGGCAGACGTGCAGCCACTGGGCCCC
AGCAGCCTGGCGGTGCACACTATTCTGCCCCAGGAGAGCCCCGCCCTGCCCACGTCGCTGCCATCCTCGC
TGGTCCCACCCGTGACCGCAGCCCAGTTCCTGACGCCCCCCTCGCAGCACAGCTACTCCTCGCCTGTGGA
CAACACCCCCAGCCACCAGCTACAGGTGCCTGAGCACCCCTTCCTCACCCCGTCCCCTGAGTCCCCTGAC
CAGTGGTCCAGCTCGTCCCCGCATTCCAACGTCTCCGACTGGTCCGAGGGCGTCTCCAGCCCTCCCACCA
GCATGCAGTCCCAGATCGCCCGCATTCCGGAGGCCTTCAAGTAAACGGCGCGTCAGATCCACTAGTAACG
GCCGCCAGTGTGCTGGAATTATCGAATTCCTGCAGCCCTAATAGTAATCAATTACGGGGTCATTAGTTCA
TAGCCCATATATGGAGTTCCGCGTTACATAACTTACGGTAAATGGCCCGCCTGGCTGACCGCCCAACGAC
CCCCGCCCATTGACGTCAATAATGACGTATGTTCCCATAGTAACGCCAATAGGGACTTTCCATTGACGTC
AATGGGTGGAGTATTTACGGTAAACTGCCCACTTGGCAGTACATCAAGTGTATCATATGCCAAGTACGCC
CCCTATTGACGTCAATGACGGTAAATGGCCCGCCTGGCATTATGCCCAGTACATGACCTTATGGGACTTT
CCTACTTGGCAGTACATCTACGTATTAGTCATCGCTATTACCATGGTGATGCGGTTTTGGCAGTACATCA
ATGGGCGTGGATAGCGGTTTGACTCACGGGGATTTCCAAGTCTCCACCCCATTGACGTCAATGGGAGTTT
GTTTTGGCACCAAAATCAACGGGACTTTCCAAAATGTCGTAACAACTCCGCCCCATTGACGCAAATGGGC
GGTAGGCGTGTACGGTGGGAGGTCTATATAAGCAGAGCTGGTTTAGTGAACCGTCAGATCCGCTAGCGCT
ACCGGACTCAGATCTCGAGCTCAAGCTTCGAATTGGGGGATCCACCGGTCGCCACCATGGTGAGCAAGGG
CGAGGAGCTGTTCACCGGGGTGGTGCCCATCCTGGTCGAGCTGGACGGCGACGTAAACGGCCACAAGTTC
AGCGTGTCCGGCGAGGGCGAGGGCGATGCCACCTACGGCAAGCTGACCCTGAAGTTCATCTGCACCACCG
GCAAGCTGCCCGTGCCCTGGCCCACCCTCGTGACCACCCTGACCTACGGCGTGCAGTGCTTCAGCCGCTA
CCCCGACCACATGAAGCAGCACGACTTCTTCAAGTCCGCCATGCCCGAAGGCTACGTCCAGGAGCGCACC
ATCTTCTTCAAGGACGACGGCAACTACAAGACCCGCGCCGAGGTGAAGTTCGAGGGCGACACCCTGGTGA
ACCGCATCGAGCTGAAGGGCATCGACTTCAAGGAGGACGGCAACATCCTGGGGCACAAGCTGGAGTACAA
CTACAACAGCCACAACGTCTATATCATGGCCGACAAGCAGAAGAACGGCATCAAGGTGAACTTCAAGATC
CGCCACAACATCGAGGACGGCAGCGTGCAGCTCGCCGACCACTACCAGCAGAACACCCCCATCGGCGACG
GCCCCGTGCTGCTGCCCGACAACCACTACCTGAGCACCCAGTCCGCCCTGAGCAAAGACCCCAACGAGAA
GCGCGATCACATGGTCCTGCTGGAGTTCGTGACCGCCGCCGGGATCACTCTCGGCATGGACGAGCTGTAC
AAGTAAAGCGGCCGCGTCGACGGGCCCGCGGAATTCGAGCTCGGTACCTTTAAGACCAATGACTTACAAG
GCAGCTGTAGATCTTAGCCACTTTTTAAAAGAAAAGGGGGGACTGGAAGGGCTAATTCACTCCCAACGAA
GACAAGATCTGCTTTTTGCTTGTACTGGGTCTCTCTGGTTAGACCAGATCTGAGCCTGGGAGCTCTCTGG
CTAACTAGGGAACCCACTGCTTAAGCCTCAATAAAGCTTGCCTTGAGTGCTTCAAGTAGTGTGTGCCCGT
CTGTTGTGTGACTCTGGTAACTAGAGATCCCTCAGACCCTTTTAGTCAGTGTGGAAAATCTCTAGCAGTA
GTAGTTCATGTCATCTTATTATTCAGTATTTATAACTTGCAAAGAAATGAATATCAGAGAGTGAGAGGAA
CTTGTTTATTGCAGCTTATAATGGTTACAAATAAAGCAATAGCATCACAAATTTCACAAATAAAGCATTT
TTTTCACTGCATTCTAGTTGTGGTTTGTCCAAACTCATCAATGTATCTTATCATGTCTGGCTCTAGCTAT
CCCGCCCCTAACTCCGCCCAGTTCCGCCCATTCTCCGCCCCATGGCTGACTAATTTTTTTTATTTATGCA
GAGGCCGAGGCCGCCTCGGCCTCTGAGCTATTCCAGAAGTAGTGAGGAGGCTTTTTTGGAGGCCTAGGGA
CGTACCCAATTCGCCCTATAGTGAGTCGTATTACGCGCGCTCACTGGCCGTCGTTTTACAACGTCGTGAC
TGGGAAAACCCTGGCGTTACCCAACTTAATCGCCTTGCAGCACATCCCCCTTTCGCCAGCTGGCGTAATA
GCGAAGAGGCCCGCACCGATCGCCCTTCCCAACAGTTGCGCAGCCTGAATGGCGAATGGG
[124 nt withheld, positions 6151-6274]
C
[91 nt withheld, positions 6276-6366]
A
[49 nt withheld, positions 6368-6416]
CCTTTGACGTTGGAGTCCACGTTCTTT
[37 nt withheld, positions 6444-6480]
ACCCTATCTCGGTCTATTCTTTTGATTTATAAGGGATTTTGCCGATTTCGGCCTATTGGTTAAAAAATGA
GCTGATTTAACAAAAATTTAACGCGAATTTTAACAAAATATTAACGCTTACAATTTAGGTGGCACTTTTC
GGGGAAATGTGCGCGGAACCCCTATTTGTTTATTTTTCTAAATACATTCAAATATGTATCCGCTCATGAG
ACAATAACCCTGATAAATGCTTCAATAATATTGAAAAAGGAAGAGTATGAGTATTCAACATTTCCGTGTC
GCCCTTATTCCCTTTTTTGCGGCATTTTGCCTTCCTGTTTTTGCTCACCCAGAAACGCTGGTGAAAGTAA
AAGATGCTGAAGATCAGTTGGGTGCACGAGTGGGTTACATCGAACTGGATCTCAACAGCGGTAAGATCCT
TGAGAGTTTTCGCCCCGAAGAACGTTTTCCAATGATGAGCACTTTTAAAGTTCTGCTATGTGGCGCGGTA
TTATCCCGTATTGACGCCGGGCAAGAGCAACTCGGTCGCCGCATACACTATTCTCAGAATGACTTGGTTG
AGTACTCACCAGTCACAGAAAAGCATCTTACGGATGGCATGACAGTAAGAGAATTATGCAGTGCTGCCAT
AACCATGAGTGATAACACTGCGGCCAACTTACTTCTGACAACGATCGGAGGACCGAAGGAGCTAACCGCT
TTTTTGCACAACATGGGGGATCATGTAACTCGCCTTGATCGTTGGGAACCGGAGCTGAATGAAGCCATAC
CAAACGACGAGCGTGACACCACGATGCCTGTAGCAATGGCAACAACGTTGCGCAAACTATTAACTGGCGA
ACTACTTACTCTAGCTTCCCGGCAACAATTAATAGACTGGATGGAGGCGGATAAAGTTGCAGGACCACTT
CTGCGCTCGGCCCTTCCGGCTGGCTGGTTTATTGCTGATAAATCTGGAGCCGGTGAGCGTGGGTCTCGCG
GTATCATTGCAGCACTGGGGCCAGATGGTAAGCCCTCCCGTATCGTAGTTATCTACACGACGGGGAGTCA
GGCAACTATGGATGAACGAAATAGACAGATCGCTGAGATAGGTGCCTCACTGATTAAGCATTGGTAACTG
TCAGACCAAGTTTACTCATATATACTTTAGATTGATTTAAAACTTCATTTTTAATTTAAAAGGATCTAGG
TGAAGATCCTTTTTGATAATCTCATGACCAAAATCCCTTAACGTGAGTTTTCGTTCCACTGAGCGTCAGA
CCCCGTAGAAAAGATCAAAGGATCTTCTTGAGATCCTTTTTTTCTGCGCGTAATCTGCTGCTTGCAAACA
AAAAAACCACCGCTACCAGCGGTGGTTTGTTTGCCGGATCAAGAGCTACCAACTCTTTTTCCGAAGGTAA
CTGGCTTCAGCAGAGCGCAGATACCAAATACTGTTCTTCTAGTGTAGCCGTAGTTAGGCCACCACTTCAA
GAACTCTGTAGCACCGCCTACATACCTCGCTCTGCTAATCCTGTTACCAGTGGCTGCTGCCAGTGGCGAT
AAGTCGTGTCTTACCGGGTTGGACTCAAGACGATAGTTACCGGATAAGGCGCAGCGGTCGGGCTGAACGG
GGGGTTCGTGCACACAGCCCAGCTTGGAGCGAACGACCTACACCGAACTGAGATACCTACAGCGTGAGCT
ATGAGAAAGCGCCACGCTTCCCGAAGGGAGAAAGGCGGACAGGTATCCGGTAAGCGGCAGGGTCGGAACA
GGAGAGCGCACGAGGGAGCTTCCAGGGGGAAACGCCTGGTATCTTTATAGTCCTGTCGGGTTTCGCCACC
TCTGACTTGAGCGTCGATTTTTGTGATGCTCGTCAGGGGGGCGGAGCCTATGGAAAAACGCCAGCAACGC
GGCCTTTTTACGGTTCCTGGCCTTTTGCTGGCCTTTTGCTCACATGTTCTTTCCTGCGTTATCCCCTGAT
TCTGTGGATAACCGTATTACCGCCTTTGAGTGAGCTGATACCGCTCGCCGCAGCCGAACGACCGAGCGCA
GCGAGTCAGTGAGCGAGGAAGCGGAAGAGCGCCCAATACGCAAACCGCCTCTCCCCGCGCGTTGGCCGAT
TCATTAATGCAGCTGGCACGACAGGTTTCCCGACTGGAAAGCGGGCAGTGAGCGCAACGCAATTAATGTG
AGTTAGCTCACTCATTAGGCACCCCAGGCTTTACACTTTATGCTTCCGGCTCGTATGTTGTGTGGAATTG
TGAGCGGATAACAATTTCACACAGGAAACAGCTATGACCATGATTACGCCAAGCGCGCAATTAACCCTCA
CTAAAGGGAACAAAAGCTGGAGCTGCAAGCTTAATGTAGTCTTATGCAATACTCTTGTAGTCTTGCAACA
TGGTAACGATGAGTTAGCAACATGCCTTACAAGGAGAGAAAAAGCACCGTGCATGCCGATTGGTGGAAGT
AAGGTGGTACGATCGTGCCTTATTAGGAAGGCAACAGACGGGTCTGACATGGATTGGACGAACCACTGAA
TTGCCGCATTGCAGAGATATTGTATTTAAGTGCCTAGCTCGATACATAAACGGTTTWMKTGCCTAGCTCG
ATACATAAACGGGTCTCTCTGGTTAGACCAGATCTGAGCCTGGGAGCTCTCTGGCTAACTAGGGAACCCA
CTGCTTAAGCCTCAATAAAGCTTGCCTTGAGTGCTTCAAGTAGTGTGTGCCCGTCTGTTGTGTGACTCTG
GTAACTAGAGATCCCTCAGACCCTTTTAGTCAGTGTGGAAAATCTCTAGCAGTGGCGCCCGAACAGGGAC
TTGAAAGCGAAAGGGAAACCAGAGGAGCTCTCTCGACGCAGGACTCGGCTTGCTGAAGCGCGCACGGCAA
GAGGCGAGGGGCGGCGACTGGTGAGTACGCCAAAAATTTTGACTAGCGGAGGCTAGAAGGAGAGAGATGG
GTGCGAGAGCGTCAGTATTAAGCGGGGGAGAATTAGATCGCGATGGGAAAAAATTCGGTTAAGGCCAGGG
GGAAAGAAAAAATATAAATTAAAACATATAGTATGGGCAAGCAGGGAGCTAGAACGATTCGCAGTTAATC
CTGGCCTGTTAGAAACATCAGAAGGCTGTAGACAAATACTGGGACAGCTACAACCATCCCTTCAGACAGG
ATCAGAAGAACTTAGATCATTATATAATACAGTAGCAACCCNCTATTGTGTGCATCAAAGGATAGAGATA
AAAGACACCAAGGAAGCTTTAGACAAGATAGAGGAAGAGCAAAACAAAAGTAAGACCACCGCACAGCAAG
CGGCCGCTGATCTTCAGACCTGGAGGAGGAGATATGAGGGACAATTGGAGAAGTGAATTATATAAATATA
AAGTAGTAAAAATTGAACCATTAGGAGTAGCACCCACCAAGGCAAAGAGAAGAGTGGTGCAGAGAGAAAA
AAGAGCAGTGGGAATAGGAGCTTTGTTCCTTGGGTTCTTGGGAGCAGCAGGAAGCACTATGGGCGCAGCG
TCAATGACGCTGACGGTACAGGCCAGACAATTATTGTCTGGTATAGTGCAGCAGCAGAACAATTTGCTGA
GGGCTATTGAGGCGCAACAGCATCTGTTGCAACTCACAGTCTGGGGCATCAAGCAGCTCCAGGCAAGAAT
CCTGGCTGTGGAAAGATACCTAAAGGATCAACAGCTCCTGGGGATTTGGGGTTGCTCTGGAAAACTCATT
TGCACCACTGCTGTGCCTTGGAATGCTAGTTGGAGTAATAAATCTCTGGAACAGATTTGGAATCACACGA
CCTGGATGGAGTGGGACAGAGAAATTAACAATTACACAAGCTTAATACACTCCTTAATTGAAGAATCGCA
AAACCAGCAAGAAAAGAATGAACAAGAATTATTGGAATTAGATAAATGGGCAAGTTTGTGGAATTGGTTT
AACATAACAAATTGGCTGTGGTATATAAAATTATTCATAATGATAGTAGGAGGCTTGGTAGGTTTAAGAA
TAGTTTTTGCTGTACTTTCTATAGTGAATAGAGTTAGGCAGGGATATTCACCATTATCGTTTCAGACCCA
CCTCCCAACCCCGAGGG
