>Addgene plasmid #17623 | EF.hICN1.CMV.GFP | addgene partial sequence | sequence record 81474 | EF1a-F 5'-TCAAGCCTCAGACAGTGGTTC-3'
TGAGGAATTAGCTTGGTACTAATACGACTCACTATAGGGAGACCCAAGCTGGCTAGGTAAGCTTGATGAT
CCGGAGGCATGCGGCGGCAGCATGGCCAGCTCTGGTTCCCTGAGGGCTTCAAAGTGTCTGAGGCCAGCAA
GAAGAAGCGGCGGGAGCCCCTCGGCGAGGACTCCGTGGGCCTCAAGCCCCTGAAGAACGCTTCAGACGGT
GCCCTCATGGACGACAACCAGAATGAGTGGGGGGACGAGGACCTGGAGACCAAGAAGTTCCGGTTCGAGG
AGCCCGTGGTTCTGCCTGACCTGGACGACCAGACAGACCACCGGCAGTGGACTCAGCAGCACCTGGATGC
CGCTGACCTGCGCATGTCTGCCATGGCCCCCACACCGCCCCAGGGTGAGGTTGACGCCGACTGCATGGAC
GTCAATGTCCGCGGGCCTGATGGCTTCACCCCGCTCATGATCGCCTCCTGCAGCGGGGGCGGCCTGGAGA
CGGGCAACAGCGAGGAAGAGGAGGACGCGCCGGCCGTCATCTCCGACTTCATCTACCAGGGCGCCAGCCT
GCACAACCAGACAGACCGCACGGGCGAGACCGCCTTGCACCTGGCCGCCCGCTACTCACGCTCTGATTCC
GCCAAGCGCCTGCTGGAGGCCAGCGCAGATGCCAACATCCAGGACAACATGGGCCGCACCCCGCTGCATG
CGGCTGTGTCTGCCGACGCACAAGGTGTCTTCCAGATCCTGATCCGGAACCGAGCCACAGACCTGGATGC
CCGCATGCATGATGGCACGACGCCACTGATCCTGGCTGCCCGCCTGGCCGTGGAGGGCATGCTGGAGGAC
CTCATCAACTCACACGCCGACGTCAACGCCGTAGATGACCTGGGCAAGTCCGCCCTGCACTGGG
