>Addgene plasmid #17623 | EF.hICN1.CMV.GFP | addgene partial sequence | sequence record 81475 | CMV-F 5'-CGCAAATGGGCGGTAGGCGTG-3'
TAGCAGAGCTGGTTTAGTGAACCGTCAGATCCGCTAGCGCTACCGGACTCAGATCTCGAGCTCAAGCTTC
GAATTGGGGGATCCACCGGTCGCCACCATGGTGAGCAAGGGCGAGGAGCTGTTCACCGGGGTGGTGCCCA
TCCTGGTCGAGCTGGACGGCGACGTAAACGGCCACAAGTTCAGCGTGTCCGGCGAGGGCGAGGGCGATGC
CACCTACGGCAAGCTGACCCTGAAGTTCATCTGCACCACCGGCAAGCTGCCCGTGCCCTGGCCCACCCTC
GTGACCACCCTGACCTACGGCGTGCAGTGCTTCAGCCGCTACCCCGACCACATGAAGCAGCACGACTTCT
TCAAGTCCGCCATGCCCGAAGGCTACGTCCAGGAGCGCACCATCTTCTTCAAGGACGACGGCAACTACAA
GACCCGCGCCGAGGTGAAGTTCGAGGGCGACACCCTGGTGAACCGCATCGAGCTGAAGGGCATCGACTTC
AAGGAGGACGGCAACATCCTGGGGCACAAGCTGGAGTACAACTACAACAGCCACAACGTCTATATCATGG
CCGACAAGCAGAAGAACGGCATCAAGGTGAACTTCAAGATCCGCCACAACATCGAGGACGGCAGCGTGCA
GCTCGCCGACCACTACCAGCAGAACACCCCCATCGGCGACGGCCCCGTGCTGCTGCCCGACAACCACTAC
CTGAGCACCCAGTCCGCCCTGAGCAAAGACCCCAACGAGAAGCGCGATCACATGGTCCTGCTGGAGTTCG
TGACCGCCGCCGGGATCACTCTCGGCATGGACGAGCTGTACAAGTAAAGCGGCCGCGTCGACGGGCCCGC
GGAATTCGAGCTCGGTACCTTTAAGACCAATGACTTACAAGGCAGCTGTAGATCTTAGCCACTTTTTAAA
AGAAAAGGGGGGACTGGAAGGGCTAATTCACTCCCAACGAAGACAAGATCTGCTTTTTGCTTGTACTGGG
TCTCTCTGGTTAGACCA
